>Addgene plasmid #158169 | p663-UBC-miniTurbo-V5-CAMKK1_IDG-K | addgene full sequence | sequence record 314667 | Addgene NGS Result
GAATAGAAGAAGAAGGTGGAGAGAGAGACAGAGACAGATCCATTCGATTAGTGAACGGATCTCGACGGTA
TCGGTTAACTTTTAAAAGAAAAGGGGGGATTGGGGGGTACAGTGCAGGGGAAAGAATAGTAGACATAATA
GCAACAGACATACAAACTAAAGAATTACAAAAACAAATTACAAAATTCAAAATTTTATCGTCCAGTGTGG
TGGAATTCTGCAGATATCACAACTTTGTATAGAAAAGTTGGCCTCCGCGCCGGGTTTTGGCGCCTCCCGC
GGGCGCCCCCCTCCTCACGGCGAGCGCTGCCACGTCAGACGAAGGGCGCAGCGAGCGTCCTGATCCTTCC
GCCCGGACGCTCAGGACAGCGGCCCGCTGCTCATAAGACTCGGCCTTAGAACCCCAGTATCAGCAGAAGG
ACATTTTAGGACGGGACTTGGGTGACTCTAGGGCACTGGTTTTCTTTCCAGAGAGCGGAACAGGCGAGGA
AAAGTAGTCCCTTCTCGGCGATTCTGCGGAGGGATCTCCGTGGGGCGGTGAACGCCGATGATTATATAAG
GACGCGCCGGGTGTGGCACAGCTAGTTCCGTCGCAGCCGGGATTTGGGTCGCGGTTCTTGTTTGTGGATC
GCTGTGATCGTCACTTGGTGAGTAGCGGGCTGCTGGGCTGGCCGGGGCTTTCGTGGCCGCCGGGCCGCTC
GGTGGGACGGAAGCGTGTGGAGAGACCGCCAAGGGCTGTAGTCTGGGTCCGCGAGCAAGGTTGCCCTGAA
CTGGGGGTTGGGGGGAGCGCAGCAAAATGGCGGCTGTTCCCGAGTCTTGAATGGAAGACGCTTGTGAGGC
GGGCTGTGAGGTCGTTGAAACAAGGTGGGGGGCATGGTGGGCGGCAAGAACCCAAGGTCTTGAGGCCTTC
GCTAATGCGGGAAAGCTCTTATTCGGGTGAGATGGGCTGGGGCACCATCTGGGGACCCTGACGTGAAGTT
TGTCACTGACTGGAGAACTCGGTTTGTCGTCTGTTGCGGGGGCGGCAGTTATGGCGGTGCCGTTGGGCAG
TGCACCCGTACCTTTGGGAGCGCGCGCCCTCGTCGTGTCGTGACGTCACCCGTTCTGTTGGCTTATAATG
CAGGGTGGGGCCACCTGCCGGTAGGTGTGCGGTAGGCTTTTCTCCGTCGCAGGACGCAGGGTTCGGGCCT
AGGGTAGGCTCTCCTGAATCGACAGGCGCCGGACCTCTGGTGAGGGGAGGGATAAGTGAGGCGTCAGTTT
CTTTGGTCGGTTTTATGTACCTATCTTCTTAAGTAGCTGAAGCTCCGGTTTTGAACTATGCGCTCGGGGT
TGGCGAGTGTGTTTTGTGAAGTTTTTTAGGCACCTTTTGAAATGTAATCATTTGGGTCAATATGTAATTT
TCAGTGTTAGACTAGTAAATTGTCCGCTAAATTCTGGCCGTTTTTGGCTTTTTTGTTAGACGGCCAACTT
TTGTATACAAAGTGGGCCACCATGGGAATCCCGCTGCTGAACGCTAAACAGATTCTGGGACAGCTGGACG
GCGGGAGCGTGGCAGTCCTGCCTGTGGTCGACTCCACCAATCAGTACCTGCTGGATCGAATCGGCGAGCT
GAAGAGTGGGGATGCTTGCATTGCAGAATATCAGCAGGCAGGGAGAGGAAGCAGAGGGAGGAAATGGTTC
TCTCCTTTTGGAGCTAACCTGTACCTGAGTATGTTTTGGCGCCTGAAGCGGGGACCAGCAGCAATCGGCC
TGGGCCCGGTCATCGGAATTGTCATGGCAGAAGCGCTGCGAAAGCTGGGAGCAGACAAGGTGCGAGTCAA
ATGGCCCAATGACCTGTATCTGCAGGATAGAAAGCTGGCAGGCATCCTGGTGGAGCTGGCCGGAATAACA
GGCGATGCTGCACAGATCGTCATTGGCGCCGGGATTAACGTGGCTATGAGGCGCGTGGAGGAAAGCGTGG
TCAATCAGGGCTGGATCACACTGCAGGAAGCAGGGATTAACCTGGACAGGAATACTCTGGCCGCTATGCT
GATCCGAGAGCTGCGGGCAGCCCTGGAACTGTTCGAGCAGGAAGGCCTGGCTCCATATCTGTCACGGTGG
GAGAAGCTGGATAACTTCATCAATAGACCCGTGAAGCTGATCATTGGGGACAAAGAGATTTTCGGGATTA
GCCGGGGGATTGATAAACAGGGAGCCCTGCTGCTGGAACAGGACGGAGTTATCAAACCCTGGATGGGCGG
AGAAATCAGTCTGCGGTCTGCCGAAAAGGCTAGCGGCAAGCCCATCCCCAACCCCCTGCTGGGCCTGGAC
AGCACCACAAGTTTGTACAAAAAAGCAGGCTCCACCATGGAGGGGGGTCCAGCTGTCTGCTGCCAGGATC
CTCGGGCAGAGCTGGTAGAACGGGTGGCAGCCATCGATGTGACTCACTTGGAGGAGGCAGATGGTGGCCC
AGAGCCTACTAGAAACGGTGTGGACCCCCCACCACGGGCCAGAGCTGCCTCTGTGATCCCTGGCAGTACT
TCAAGACTGCTCCCAGCCCGGCCTAGCCTCTCAGCCAGGAAGCTTTCCCTACAGGAGCGGCCAGCAGGAA
GCTATCTGGAGGCGCAGGCTGGGCCTTATGCCACGGGGCCTGCCAGCCACATCTCCCCCCGGGCCTGGCG
GAGGCCCACCATCGAGTCCCACCACGTGGCCATCTCAGATGCAGAGGACTGCGTGCAGCTGAACCAGTAC
AAGCTGCAGAGTGAGATTGGCAAGGGTGCCTACGGTGTGGTGAGGCTGGCCTACAACGAAAGTGAAGACA
GACACTATGCAATGAAAGTCCTTTCCAAAAAGAAGTTACTGAAGCAGTATGGCTTTCCACGTCGCCCTCC
CCCGAGAGGGTCCCAGGCTGCCCAGGGAGGACCAGCCAAGCAGCTGCTGCCCCTGGAGCGGGTGTACCAG
GAGATTGCCATCCTGAAGAAGCTGGACCACGTGAATGTGGTCAAACTGATCGAGGTCCTGGATGACCCAG
CTGAGGACAACCTCTATTTGGCCCTGCAGAACCAGGCCCAGAATATCCAGTTAGATTCAACAAATATCGC
CAAGCCCCACTCCCTGCTTCCCTCTGAGCAGCAAGACAGTGGATCCACGTGGGCTGCGCGCTCAGTGTTT
GACCTCCTGAGAAAGGGGCCCGTCATGGAAGTGCCCTGTGACAAGCCCTTCTCGGAGGAGCAAGCTCGCC
TCTACCTGCGGGACGTCATCCTGGGCCTCGAGTACTTGCACTGCCAGAAGATCGTCCACAGGGACATCAA
GCCATCCAACCTGCTCCTGGGGGATGATGGGCACGTGAAGATCGCCGACTTTGGCGTCAGCAACCAGTTT
GAGGGGAACGACGCTCAGCTGTCCAGCACGGCGGGAACCCCAGCATTCATGGCCCCCGAGGCCATTTCTG
ATTCCGGCCAGAGCTTCAGTGGGAAGGCCTTGGATGTATGGGCCACTGGCGTCACGTTGTACTGCTTTGT
CTATGGGAAGTGCCCGTTCATCGACGATTTCATCCTGGCCCTCCACAGGAAGATCAAGAATGAGCCCGTG
GTGTTTCCTGAGGGGCCAGAAATCAGCGAGGAGCTCAAGGACCTGATCCTGAAGATGTTAGACAAGAATC
CCGAGACGAGAATTGGGGTGCCAGACATCAAGTTGCACCCTTGGGTGACCAAGAACGGGGAGGAGCCCCT
TCCTTCGGAGGAGGAGCACTGCAGCGTGGTGGAGGTGACAGAGGAGGAGGTTAAGAACTCAGTCAGGCTC
ATCCCCAGCTGGACCACGGTGATCCTGGTGAAGTCCATGCTGAGGAAGCGTTCCTTTGGGAACCCGTTTG
AGCCCCAAGCACGGAGGGAAGAGCGATCCATGTCTGCTCCAGGAAACCTACTGGTGTAGGACCCAGCTTT
CTTGTACAAAGTGGTGATATCCAGCACAGTGGCGGCCGCTCGACAATCAACCTCTGGATTACAAAATTTG
TGAAAGATTGACTGGTATTCTTAACTATGTTGCTCCTTTTACGCTATGTGGATACGCTGCTTTAATGCCT
TTGTATCATGCTATTGCTTCCCGTATGGCTTTCATTTTCTCCTCCTTGTATAAATCCTGGTTGCTGTCTC
TTTATGAGGAGTTGTGGCCCGTTGTCAGGCAACGTGGCGTGGTGTGCACTGTGTTTGCTGACGCAACCCC
CACTGGTTGGGGCATTGCCACCACCTGTCAGCTCCTTTCCGGGACTTTCGCTTTCCCCCTCCCTATTGCC
ACGGCGGAACTCATCGCCGCCTGCCTTGCCCGCTGCTGGACAGGGGCTCGGCTGTTGGGCACTGACAATT
CCGTGGTGTTGTCGGGGAAGCTGACGTCCTTTCCATGGCTGCTCGCCTGTGTTGCCACCTGGATTCTGCG
CGGGACGTCCTTCTGCTACGTCCCTTCGGCCCTCAATCCAGCGGACCTTCCTTCCCGCGGCCTGCTGCCG
GCTCTGCGGCCTCTTCCGCGTCTTCGCCTTCGCCCTCAGACGAGTCGGATCTCCCTTTGGGCCGCCTCCC
CGCCTGGAATTCTACCGGGTAGGGGAGGCGCTTTTCCCAAGGCAGTCTGGAGCATGCGCTTTAGCAGCCC
CGCTGGGCACTTGGCGCTACACAAGTGGCCTCTGGCCTCGCACACATTCCACATCCACCGGTAGGCGCCA
ACCGGCTCCGTTCTTTGGTGGCCCCTTCGCGCCACCTTCTACTCCTCCCCTAGTCAGGAAGTTCCCCCCC
GCCCCGCAGCTCGCGTCGTGCAGGACGTGACAAATGGAAGTAGCACGTCTCACTAGTCTCGTGCAGATGG
ACAGCACCGCTGAGCAATGGAAGCGGGTAGGCCTTTGGGGCAGCGGCCAATAGCAGCTTTGCTCCTTCGC
TTTCTGGGCTCAGAGGCTGGGAAGGGGTGGGTCCGGGGGCGGGCTCAGGGGCGGGCTCAGGGGCGGGGCG
GGCGCCCGAAGGTCCTCCGGAGGCCCGGCATTCTGCACGCTTCAAAAGCGCACGTCTGCCGCGCTGTTCT
CCTCTTCCTCATCTCCGGGCCTTTCGACCTGCAGCCCAAGCTTACCATGACCGAGTACAAGCCCACGGTG
CGCCTCGCCACCCGCGACGACGTCCCCAGGGCCGTACGCACCCTCGCCGCCGCGTTCGCCGACTACCCCG
CCACGCGCCACACCGTCGATCCGGACCGCCACATCGAGCGGGTCACCGAGCTGCAAGAACTCTTCCTCAC
GCGCGTCGGGCTCGACATCGGCAAGGTGTGGGTCGCGGACGACGGCGCCGCGGTGGCGGTCTGGACCACG
CCGGAGAGCGTCGAAGCGGGGGCGGTGTTCGCCGAGATCGGCCCGCGCATGGCCGAGTTGAGCGGTTCCC
GGCTGGCCGCGCAGCAACAGATGGAAGGCCTCCTGGCGCCGCACCGGCCCAAGGAGCCCGCGTGGTTCCT
GGCCACCGTCGGCGTCTCGCCCGACCACCAGGGCAAGGGTCTGGGCAGCGCCGTCGTGCTCCCCGGAGTG
GAGGCGGCCGAGCGCGCCGGGGTGCCCGCCTTCCTGGAGACCTCCGCGCCCCGCAACCTCCCCTTCTACG
AGCGGCTCGGCTTCACCGTCACCGCCGACGTCGAGGTGCCCGAAGGACCGCGCACCTGGTGCATGACCCG
CAAGCCCGGTGCCTGACGCCCGCCCCACGACCCGCAGCGCCCGACCGAAAGGAGCGCACGACCCCATGCA
TCTCGAGGGCCCGGTACCTTTAAGACCAATGACTTACAAGGCAGCTGTAGATCTTAGCCACTTTTTAAAA
GAAAAGGGGGGACTGGAAGGGCTAGCTCACTCCCAACGAAGACAAGATCTGCTTTTTGCTTGTACTGGGT
CTCTCTGGTTAGACCAGATCTGAGCCTGGGAGCTCTCTGGCTAACTAGGGAACCCACTGCTTAAGCCTCA
ATAAAGCTTGCCTTGAGTGCTTCAAGTAGTGTGTGCCCGTCTGTTGTGTGACTCTGGTAACTAGAGATCC
CTCAGACCCTTTTAGTCAGTGTGGAAAATCTCTAGCAGTAGTAGTTCATGTCATCTTATTATTCAGTATT
TATAACTTGCAAAGAAATGAATATCAGAGAGTGAGAGGAACTTGTTTATTGCAGCTTATAATGGTTACAA
ATAAAGCAATAGCATCACAAATTTCACAAATAAAGCATTTTTTTCACTGCATTCTAGTTGTGGTTTGTCC
AAACTCATCAATGTATCTTATCATGTCTGGCTCTAGCTATCCCGCCCCTAACTCCGCCCATCCCGCCCCT
AACTCCGCCCAGTTCCGCCCATTCTCCGCCCCATGGCTGACTAATTTTTTTTATTTATGCAGAGGCCGAG
GCCGCCTCGGCCTCTGAGCTATTCCAGAAGTAGTGAGGAGGCTTTTTTGGAGGCCTAGGGACGTACCCAA
TTCGCCCTATAGTGAGTCGTATTACGCGCGCTCACTGGCCGTCGTTTTACAACGTCGTGACTGGGAAAAC
CCTGGCGTTACCCAACTTAATCGCCTTGCAGCACATCCCCCTTTCGCCAGCTGGCGTAATAGCGAAGAGG
CCCGCACCGATCGCCCTTCCCAACAGTTGCGCAGCCTGAATGGCGAATGGG
[124 nt withheld, positions 6632-6755]
C
[91 nt withheld, positions 6757-6847]
A
[49 nt withheld, positions 6849-6897]
CCTTTGACGTTGGAGTCCACGTTCTTT
[37 nt withheld, positions 6925-6961]
ACCCTATCTCGGTCTATTCTTTTGATTTATAAGGGATTTTGCCGATTTCGGCCTATTGGTTAAAAAATGA
GCTGATTTAACAAAAATTTAACGCGAATTTTAACAAAATATTAACGCTTACAATTTAGGTGGCACTTTTC
GGGGAAATGTGCGCGGAACCCCTATTTGTTTATTTTTCTAAATACATTCAAATATGTATCCGCTCATGAG
ACAATAACCCTGATAAATGCTTCAATAATATTGAAAAAGGAAGAGTATGAGTATTCAACATTTCCGTGTC
GCCCTTATTCCCTTTTTTGCGGCATTTTGCCTTCCTGTTTTTGCTCACCCAGAAACGCTGGTGAAAGTAA
AAGATGCTGAAGATCAGTTGGGTGCACGAGTGGGTTACATCGAACTGGATCTCAACAGCGGTAAGATCCT
TGAGAGTTTTCGCCCCGAAGAACGTTTTCCAATGATGAGCACTTTTAAAGTTCTGCTATGTGGCGCGGTA
TTATCCCGTATTGACGCCGGGCAAGAGCAACTCGGTCGCCGCATACACTATTCTCAGAATGACTTGGTTG
AGTACTCACCAGTCACAGAAAAGCATCTTACGGATGGCATGACAGTAAGAGAATTATGCAGTGCTGCCAT
AACCATGAGTGATAACACTGCGGCCAACTTACTTCTGACAACGATCGGAGGACCGAAGGAGCTAACCGCT
TTTTTGCACAACATGGGGGATCATGTAACTCGCCTTGATCGTTGGGAACCGGAGCTGAATGAAGCCATAC
CAAACGACGAGCGTGACACCACGATGCCTGTAGCAATGGCAACAACGTTGCGCAAACTATTAACTGGCGA
ACTACTTACTCTAGCTTCCCGGCAACAATTAATAGACTGGATGGAGGCGGATAAAGTTGCAGGACCACTT
CTGCGCTCGGCCCTTCCGGCTGGCTGGTTTATTGCTGATAAATCTGGAGCCGGTGAGCGTGGGTCTCGCG
GTATCATTGCAGCACTGGGGCCAGATGGTAAGCCCTCCCGTATCGTAGTTATCTACACGACGGGGAGTCA
GGCAACTATGGATGAACGAAATAGACAGATCGCTGAGATAGGTGCCTCACTGATTAAGCATTGGTAACTG
TCAGACCAAGTTTACTCATATATACTTTAGATTGATTTAAAACTTCATTTTTAATTTAAAAGGATCTAGG
TGAAGATCCTTTTTGATAATCTCATGACCAAAATCCCTTAACGTGAGTTTTCGTTCCACTGAGCGTCAGA
CCCCGTAGAAAAGATCAAAGGATCTTCTTGAGATCCTTTTTTTCTGCGCGTAATCTGCTGCTTGCAAACA
AAAAAACCACCGCTACCAGCGGTGGTTTGTTTGCCGGATCAAGAGCTACCAACTCTTTTTCCGAAGGTAA
CTGGCTTCAGCAGAGCGCAGATACCAAATACTGTTCTTCTAGTGTAGCCGTAGTTAGGCCACCACTTCAA
GAACTCTGTAGCACCGCCTACATACCTCGCTCTGCTAATCCTGTTACCAGTGGCTGCTGCCAGTGGCGAT
AAGTCGTGTCTTACCGGGTTGGACTCAAGACGATAGTTACCGGATAAGGCGCAGCGGTCGGGCTGAACGG
GGGGTTCGTGCACACAGCCCAGCTTGGAGCGAACGACCTACACCGAACTGAGATACCTACAGCGTGAGCT
ATGAGAAAGCGCCACGCTTCCCGAAGGGAGAAAGGCGGACAGGTATCCGGTAAGCGGCAGGGTCGGAACA
GGAGAGCGCACGAGGGAGCTTCCAGGGGGAAACGCCTGGTATCTTTATAGTCCTGTCGGGTTTCGCCACC
TCTGACTTGAGCGTCGATTTTTGTGATGCTCGTCAGGGGGGCGGAGCCTATGGAAAAACGCCAGCAACGC
GGCCTTTTTACGGTTCCTGGCCTTTTGCTGGCCTTTTGCTCACATGTTCTTTCCTGCGTTATCCCCTGAT
TCTGTGGATAACCGTATTACCGCCTTTGAGTGAGCTGATACCGCTCGCCGCAGCCGAACGACCGAGCGCA
GCGAGTCAGTGAGCGAGGAAGCGGAAGAGCGCCCAATACGCAAACCGCCTCTCCCCGCGCGTTGGCCGAT
TCATTAATGCAGCTGGCACGACAGGTTTCCCGACTGGAAAGCGGGCAGTGAGCGCAACGCAATTAATGTG
AGTTAGCTCACTCATTAGGCACCCCAGGCTTTACACTTTATGCTTCCGGCTCGTATGTTGTGTGGAATTG
TGAGCGGATAACAATTTCACACAGGAAACAGCTATGACCATGATTACGCCAAGCGCGCAATTAACCCTCA
CTAAAGGGAACAAAAGCTGGAGCTGCAAGCTTAATGTAGTCTTATGCAATACTCTTGTAGTCTTGCAACA
TGGTAACGATGAGTTAGCAACATGCCTTACAAGGAGAGAAAAAGCACCGTGCATGCCGATTGGTGGAAGT
AAGGTGGTACGATCGTGCCTTATTAGGAAGGCAACAGACGGGTCTGACATGGATTGGACGAACCACTGAA
TTGCCGCATTGCAGAGATATTGTATTTAAGTGCCTAGCTCGATACATAAACGGGTCTCTCTGGTTAGACC
AGATCTGAGCCTGGGAGCTCTCTGGCTAACTAGGGAACCCACTGCTTAAGCCTCAATAAAGCTTGCCTTG
AGTGCTTCAAGTAGTGTGTGCCCGTCTGTTGTGTGACTCTGGTAACTAGAGATCCCTCAGACCCTTTTAG
TCAGTGTGGAAAATCTCTAGCAGTGGCGCCCGAACAGGGACTTGAAAGCGAAAGGGAAACCAGAGGAGCT
CTCTCGACGCAGGACTCGGCTTGCTGAAGCGCGCACGGCAAGAGGCGAGGGGCGGCGACTGGTGAGTACG
CCAAAAATTTTGACTAGCGGAGGCTAGAAGGAGAGAGATGGGTGCGAGAGCGTCAGTATTAAGCGGGGGA
GAATTAGATCGCGATGGGAAAAAATTCGGTTAAGGCCAGGGGGAAAGAAAAAATATAAATTAAAACATAT
AGTATGGGCAAGCAGGGAGCTAGAACGATTCGCAGTTAATCCTGGCCTGTTAGAAACATCAGAAGGCTGT
AGACAAATACTGGGACAGCTACAACCATCCCTTCAGACAGGATCAGAAGAACTTAGATCATTATATAATA
CAGTAGCAACCCTCTATTGTGTGCATCAAAGGATAGAGATAAAAGACACCAAGGAAGCTTTAGACAAGAT
AGAGGAAGAGCAAAACAAAAGTAAGACCACCGCACAGCAAGCGGCCGCTGATCTTCAGACCTGGAGGAGG
AGATATGAGGGACAATTGGAGAAGTGAATTATATAAATATAAAGTAGTAAAAATTGAACCATTAGGAGTA
GCACCCACCAAGGCAAAGAGAAGAGTGGTGCAGAGAGAAAAAAGAGCAGTGGGAATAGGAGCTTTGTTCC
TTGGGTTCTTGGGAGCAGCAGGAAGCACTATGGGCGCAGCGTCAATGACGCTGACGGTACAGGCCAGACA
ATTATTGTCTGGTATAGTGCAGCAGCAGAACAATTTGCTGAGGGCTATTGAGGCGCAACAGCATCTGTTG
CAACTCACAGTCTGGGGCATCAAGCAGCTCCAGGCAAGAATCCTGGCTGTGGAAAGATACCTAAAGGATC
AACAGCTCCTGGGGATTTGGGGTTGCTCTGGAAAACTCATTTGCACCACTGCTGTGCCTTGGAATGCTAG
TTGGAGTAATAAATCTCTGGAACAGATTTGGAATCACACGACCTGGATGGAGTGGGACAGAGAAATTAAC
AATTACACAAGCTTAATACACTCCTTAATTGAAGAATCGCAAAACCAGCAAGAAAAGAATGAACAAGAAT
TATTGGAATTAGATAAATGGGCAAGTTTGTGGAATTGGTTTAACATAACAAATTGGCTGTGGTATATAAA
ATTATTCATAATGATAGTAGGAGGCTTGGTAGGTTTAAGAATAGTTTTTGCTGTACTTTCTATAGTGAAT
AGAGTTAGGCAGGGATATTCACCATTATCGTTTCAGACCCACCTCCCAACCCCGAGGGGACCCGACAGGC
CCGAAG
Features (pLannotate 1.2.2; 32 found; start..end, strand, type, name):
     80..196     +  misc_feature   cPPT/CTS: central polypurine tract and central termination sequence of HIV-1
    230..250     +  protein_bind   attB4: mutant version of attB; core recombination site for the Gateway® BP reaction BP Clonase™
    250..1461    +  promoter       UbC promoter: human ubiquitin C promoter
   1465..1483    -  protein_bind   attB5 (fragment): mutant version of attB; core recombination site for the Gateway® BP reaction BP Clonase™
   1498..2268    +  CDS            miniTurbo: N-terminally truncated mutant of the E. coli biotin ligase BioID engineered for improved catalytic efficiency (Branon et al., 2018)
   2317..2341    +  protein_bind   attB1: mutant version of attB; recombination site for the Gateway® BP reaction BP Clonase™
   2347..3906    +  CDS            CAMKK1: KKCC1_HUMAN - Also known as CAMKKA. Experimental evidence at protein level: Swiss-Prot protein existence level 1. Calcium/calmodulin-dependent protein kinase that belongs to a proposed calcium-triggered signaling cascade involved in a number of cellular processes. Phosphorylates CAMK1, CAMK1D, CAMK1G and CAMK4. Involved in regulating cell apoptosis. Promotes cell survival by phosphorylating AKT1/PKB that inhibits pro-apoptotic BAD/Bcl2- antagonist of cell death. From Homo sapiens (Human).
   3911..3935    -  protein_bind   attB2: mutant version of attB; recombination site for the Gateway® BP reaction BP Clonase™
   3965..4553    +  misc_feature   WPRE: woodchuck hepatitis virus posttranscriptional regulatory element
   4567..5066    +  promoter       PGK promoter: mouse phosphoglycerate kinase 1 promoter
   5087..5686    +  CDS            PuroR: puromycin N-acetyltransferase; pac from Streptomyces alboniger; confers resistance to puromycin
   5754..5891    +  CDS            nef (fragment): NEF_HV1LA - Experimental evidence at protein level: Swiss-Prot protein existence level 1. Extracellular Nef protein targets CD4(+) T-lymphocytes for apoptosis by interacting with CXCR4 surface receptors. From Human immunodeficiency virus type 1 group M subtype B (isolate Lai) (HIV-1).
   5877..6057    +  LTR            5' LTR (truncated): truncated 5' long terminal repeat (LTR) from HIV-1
   6129..6250    +  polyA_signal   SV40 poly(A) signal: SV40 polyadenylation signal
   6290..6425    +  rep_origin     SV40 ori: SV40 origin of replication
   6446..6464    -  promoter       T7 promoter: promoter for bacteriophage T7 RNA polymerase
   6472..6627    +  CDS            lacZα (fragment): LacZα fragment of β-galactosidase; lacZ fragment
   6632..7060    +  rep_origin     f1 ori (sequence partly withheld): f1 bacteriophage origin of replication; arrow indicates direction of (+) strand synthesis
   7113..7217    +  promoter       AmpR promoter: bla
   7218..8078    +  CDS            AmpR: β-lactamase; bla; confers resistance to ampicillin, carbenicillin, and related antibiotics
   8249..8837    +  rep_origin     ori: high-copy-number ColE1/pMB1/pBR322/pUC origin of replication
   9020..9112    +  CDS            lacI (fragment): lac repressor; lacI; The lac repressor binds to the lac operator to inhibit transcription in E. coli. This inhibition can be relieved by adding lactose or isopropyl-β-D-thiogalactopyranoside (IPTG).
   9125..9146    +  protein_bind   CAP binding site: CAP binding activates transcription in the presence of cAMP. E. coli catabolite activator protein
   9161..9191    +  promoter       lac promoter: promoter for the E. coli lac operon
   9195..9217    +  protein_bind   lac operator (fragment): The lac repressor binds to the lac operator to inhibit transcription in E. coli. This inhibition can be relieved by adding lactose or isopropyl-β-D-thiogalactopyranoside (IPTG). lac repressor encoded by lacI
   9260..9278    +  promoter       T3 promoter: promoter for bacteriophage T3 RNA polymerase
   9306..9532    +  promoter       RSV promoter: Rous sarcoma virus enhancer/promoter
   9533..9713    +  LTR            5' LTR (truncated): truncated 5' long terminal repeat (LTR) from HIV-1
   9760..9885    +  misc_feature   HIV-1 Ψ: packaging signal of human immunodeficiency virus type 1
   9869..10232   +  CDS            HIV-1 gag (fragment): gag protein from human immunodeficiency virus 1; gag
  10378..10611   +  misc_feature   RRE: The Rev response element (RRE) of HIV-1 allows for Rev-dependent mRNA export from the nucleus to the cytoplasm.
  10988..61      +  CDS            Rev (fragment) (across the origin): human immunodeficiency virus 1 (HIV-1) Rev protein; rev; enhances nuclear export of unspliced and incompletely spliced viral mRNAs
