[The description below was written by a language model from this plasmid's Addgene catalogue record and pLannotate feature annotations shown in this document.]
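Description:
p663-UBC-miniTurbo-V5-CAMKK1_IDG-K is a lentiviral mammalian expression clone built on the pDest663 Gateway destination backbone, carrying human CAMKK1 fused at its N-terminus to the miniTurbo biotin ligase and a V5 epitope. The sequenced record is about 11 kb. In bacteria it is maintained through a ColE1/pUC-type origin with ampicillin resistance (the catalogue nonetheless lists it as low copy), and it also carries an f1 origin and remnants of a lac/T3/T7 cloning-vector region. The viral portion has an RSV promoter driving a truncated HIV-1 5' LTR, followed by the Ψ packaging signal, a gag fragment, the RRE and cPPT/CTS. A second truncated LTR lies downstream of the cargo, followed by an SV40 polyadenylation signal and SV40 origin. This arrangement allows the RNA genome to be packaged and integrated into target cells when helper functions are supplied in trans.

The payload was assembled by multisite Gateway recombination, as shown by the attB4, attB5, attB1 and attB2 scars separating the modules. The human ubiquitin C promoter drives the miniTurbo coding sequence, which is joined across the attB1 site to the CAMKK1 open reading frame. The V5 tag named in the catalogue is not annotated separately in the feature table, although an unannotated gap sits between miniTurbo and attB1. A WPRE follows the fusion to enhance transcript expression, and a separate mouse PGK promoter drives puromycin N-acetyltransferase for selection of transduced cells.

The construct was made within a programme on understudied kinases. It is used for proximity-dependent biotinylation proteomics, in which miniTurbo labels proteins near CAMKK1 with biotin so they can be captured and identified to build protein-proximity networks.
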