Addgene plasmid #158169: p663-UBC-miniTurbo-V5-CAMKK1_IDG-K
Purpose: Gateway destination clone of CAMKK1 (human) tagged with N-terminal miniTurbo-V5 for generating protein-proximity networks using proximity-dependent biotinylation proteomics
Depositing lab: Ben Major. Depositing organization: Washington University in Saint Louis.
Backbone
  Vector backbone: pDest663
  Backbone manufacturer: PEL
  Backbone size w/o insert (bp): 9019
  Vector type: Mammalian Expression, Lentiviral ; Gateway Destination
  Selectable markers: Puromycin
Growth in bacteria
  Bacterial resistance: Ampicillin, 100 μg/mL
  Growth temperature: 30°C
  Growth strain: NEB Stable
  Copy number: Low Copy
Gene/Insert
  Gene/Insert name: miniTurbo-V5-CAMKK1 (alt name: CAMKK1)
  Species: H. sapiens (human)
  Entrez Gene: CAMKK1 (a.k.a. CAMKKA)
  Promoter: Ubiquitin
  Tag / fusion protein: miniTurbo-V5 (N terminal on insert)
  Cloning method: Gateway Cloning
  Sequencing primers: 5′ GCCCGAAGGAATAGAAGAAGAA; 3′ CATAGCGTAAAAGGAGCAACA
Terms and licenses: Academic/Nonprofit Terms; Industry Terms: Not Available to Industry
Depositor comments: These plasmids were generated as part of the Illuminating the Druggable Genome (IDG) program sponsored by the NIH Common Fund. The goal of this program is to identify, gather, and distribute information and resources for proteins that currently are not well-studied yet belong to commonly drug-targeted protein families: protein kinases, non-olfactory G-protein coupled receptors (GPCRs), and ion channels. The IDG program is designed to develop fundamental research tools for understudied proteins, elucidate their function, and disseminate the IDG-related resources and data to the greater scientific community. These lentiviral gateway destination plasmids were generated, as part of the Kinase-Data and Resource Generating Center (DRGC), using the single fragment or multisite gateway cloning technology. They were used for generating proteomics-based protein-interaction and protein-proximity networks that can be accessed through the kinase-DRGC website https://darkkinome.org/. Each plasmid has either an N- or C-terminal fusion protein (Flag/ V5/V5-miniTurbo/V5-TurboID/miniTurbo-V5/TurboID-V5) tagged understudied kinase driven under either a CMV or Ubiquitin (UBC) promoter. All inserts in the pENTR plasmids used to generate the deposited destination plasmids were end-sequenced and insert size validated prior to multi-site gateway cloning. The combined insert size of the single fragment or three fragment destination plasmids were confirmed by restriction digestion (BsrGI, and EcoRV for pDest667; BsrGI, EcoRV, and BstZ17I for pDest663; and BsrGI for pHAGE) and all plasmids were partially sequenced to ensure in-frame ORFs and fusion tags.
How to cite: p663-UBC-miniTurbo-V5-CAMKK1_IDG-K was a gift from Ben Major (Addgene plasmid # 158169 ; http://n2t.net/addgene:158169 ; RRID:Addgene_158169)
